Addgene plasmid #13746: ACS1
Depositing lab: John Denu. Depositing organization: University of Wisconsin, Madison. Publication: Sirtuins deacetylate and activate mammalian acetyl-CoA synthetases. Hallows WC, Lee S, Denu JM. Proc Natl Acad Sci U S A. 2006 Jul 5. 103(27):10230-5. 10.1073/pnas.0604392103 PubMed 16790548.
Backbone
  Vector backbone: pQE80
  Backbone manufacturer: Qiagen
  Backbone size w/o insert (bp): 4700
  Vector type: Bacterial Expression
Growth in bacteria
  Bacterial resistance: Ampicillin, 100 μg/mL
  Growth temperature: 37°C
  Growth strain: DH5alpha
  Copy number: Low Copy
Gene/Insert
  Gene/Insert name: Acetyl CoA Synthetase 1 (alt name: Acss2)
  Species: M. musculus (mouse)
  Insert size (bp): 2103
  GenBank ID: NM_019811
  Entrez Gene: Acss2 (a.k.a. ACAS, Acs1, Acas1, Acas2, AceCS1, 1110017C11Rik)
  Tag / fusion protein: His (N terminal on backbone)
  Cloning method: Restriction Enzyme; 5′ cloning site BamHI (not destroyed); 3′ cloning site SalI (not destroyed)
  Sequencing primers: 5′ pQE80 sequencing vector
Terms and licenses: Academic/Nonprofit Terms; Industry Terms: Not Available to Industry
How to cite: ACS1 was a gift from John Denu (Addgene plasmid # 13746 ; http://n2t.net/addgene:13746 ; RRID:Addgene_13746)
