[The description below was written by a language model from this plasmid's Addgene catalogue record and pLannotate feature annotations shown in this document.]
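Description:
ACS1 is a bacterial expression plasmid built on the Qiagen pQE80 backbone and carrying the mouse cytosolic acetyl-CoA synthetase 1 coding sequence (Acss2, also called AceCS1). This enzyme makes acetyl-CoA from short-chain fatty acids, with acetate as the preferred substrate. The roughly 2.1 kb open reading frame was inserted between BamHI and SalI sites, both of which remain intact. It sits in frame behind the vector-encoded N-terminal polyhistidine tag, so the product can be recovered by metal-affinity chromatography.

Transcription is driven by the bacteriophage T5 promoter, which is recognised by the native E. coli RNA polymerase. This promoter contains an embedded lac operator and is followed by a second one. The plasmid also carries lacI under the up-mutated lacIq promoter, providing repressor in cis. Expression is therefore held off until IPTG is added, and no special host strain supplying repressor is required.

The plasmid replicates from a ColE1/pBR322-type origin, alongside a bom region and only a fragment of rop. The catalogue lists it as low copy, whereas the generic origin annotation describes a high-copy family. Selection is by ampicillin through the β-lactamase gene and its own promoter.

The sequenced record is 5,830 nt, which is shorter than the sum of the listed backbone (4,700 bp) and insert (2,103 bp) sizes; the record does not explain this difference. Judging from the title of the associated publication, the construct was made to produce recombinant acetyl-CoA synthetase for biochemical studies of its deacetylation and activation by sirtuins.
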