Features (pLannotate 1.2.2; 12 found; start..end, strand, type, name):
      1..45      +  promoter       T5 promoter: bacteriophage T5 promoter for E. coli RNA polymerase, with embedded lac operator
     53..69      +  protein_bind   lac operator: The lac repressor binds to the lac operator to inhibit transcription in E. coli. This inhibition can be relieved by adding lactose or isopropyl-β-D-thiogalactopyranoside (IPTG). lac repressor encoded by lacI
    118..135     +  CDS            7xHis (fragment): 6xHis affinity tag
    154..2256    +  CDS            Acss2: ACSA_MOUSE - Also known as Acas2, Acecs1. Experimental evidence at protein level: Swiss-Prot protein existence level 1. Catalyzes the synthesis of acetyl-CoA from short-chain fatty acids (PubMed:11150295, PubMed:16790548). Acetate is the preferred substrate but can also utilize propionate with a much lower affinity (PubMed:11150295). From Mus musculus (Mouse).
   2285..2306    -  protein_bind   CAP binding site: CAP binding activates transcription in the presence of cAMP. E. coli catabolite activator protein
   2319..3401    -  CDS            lacI: lac repressor; lacI; The lac repressor binds to the lac operator to inhibit transcription in E. coli. This inhibition can be relieved by adding lactose or isopropyl-β-D-thiogalactopyranoside (IPTG).
   3402..3479    -  promoter       lacIq promoter: lacI (mutant); In the lacIq allele, a single base change in the promoter boosts expression of the lacI gene about 10-fold.
   3528..3569    +  CDS            rop (fragment): Rop protein, which maintains plasmids at low copy number; rop
   3671..3811    +  misc_feature   bom: basis of mobility region from pBR322
   3997..4585    -  rep_origin     ori: high-copy-number ColE1/pMB1/pBR322/pUC origin of replication
   4756..5616    -  CDS            AmpR: β-lactamase; bla; confers resistance to ampicillin, carbenicillin, and related antibiotics
   5617..5721    -  promoter       AmpR promoter: bla
>Addgene plasmid #13746 | ACS1 | addgene full sequence | sequence record 313742 | Addgene NGS Result
TCATAAAAAATTTATTTGCTTTGTGAGCGGATAACAATTATAATAGATTCAATTGTGAGCGGATAACAAT
TTCACACAGAATTCATTAAAGAGGAGAAATTAACTATGAGAGGATCGCATCACCATCACCATCACGGATC
CGCATGCGAGCTCATGGGGCTTCCCGAGGAGCGGCGCAAGAGCGGCAGTGGAAGCCGGGCTCGTGAGGAG
ACCGGCGCCGAGGGCCGGGTGCGGGGTTGGTCCCCGCCGCCGGAGGTCAGACGCTCGGCGCACGTCCCCT
CTCTGCAGCGCTACCGCGAGCTGCACCGGCGTTCTGTGGAGGAGCCACGGGAGTTTTGGGGAAACATTGC
CAAGGAATTTTACTGGAAAACCGCATGCCCTGGCCCATTCCTCCAGTACAACTTTGATGTGACTAAAGGG
AAAATATTCACTGAGTGGATGAAAGGAGCAACTACAAACATCTGCTACAACGTGCTGGATCGAAATGTCC
ATGAGAAAAAACTTGGCGACAAAGTTGCTTTTTACTGGGAGGGCAATGAGCCAGGGGAGACCACCAAGAT
CACATACCGTGAACTCCTGGTCCAGGTGTGTCAGTTCAGCAATGTTCTCCGTAAACAGGGCATTCAGAAG
GGTGACCGAGTGGCCATCTACATGCCTATGATCTTGGAACTTGTGGTGGCTATGCTGGCATGCGCTCGCC
TTGGAGCTTTGCACTCCATTGTGTTTGCAGGCTTCTCTGCAGAGTCTCTCTGTGAAAGGATCTTGGATTC
CAGTTGCTGCCTGCTCATCACTACAGATGCCTTCTACAGGGGGGAAAAACTTGTGAACCTGAAGGAGCTG
GCTGATGAGTCCTTGGAGAAGTGCCGAGAGAAGGGCTTCCCAGTGAGATGCTGCATTGTGGTCAAACATC
TGGGGCGGGCAGAGCTGGGCATGAATGACTCCCCCAGCCAGTCCCCACCAGTTAAGAGGCCATGTCCAGA
TGTCCAGATCTGCTGGAACGAAGGGGTTGACTTATGGTGGCATGAACTCATGCAGCAGGCAGGAGACGAG
TGTGAGCCTGAGTGGTGTGATGCTGAGGACCCACTCTTCATCTTGTACACCAGTGGCTCCACAGGCAAAC
CTAAGGGTGTGGTGCACACAATTGGAGGCTATATGCTCTATGTGGCTACAACTTTCAAGTATGTGTTTGA
TTTCCACCCGGAAGATGTGTTCTGGTGCACAGCAGACATCGGCTGGATCACTGGTCATTCCTATGTCACC
TATGGGCCACTGGCTAATGGTGCCACTAGTGTTTTGTTTGAGGGGATCCCCACATACCCAGATGAAGGGC
GCTTGTGGAGCATTGTGGACAAATACAAGGTGACCAAGTTCTACACGGCACCAACAGCCATCCGGATGCT
CATGAAGTTTGGAGATGATCCTGTCACCAAGCATAGCCGGGCATCCCTGCAGGTGCTGGGCACAGTAGGT
GAACCCATCAACCCTGAAGCCTGGCTATGGTACCACCGGGTAGTAGGTTCCCAGCGCTGCCCCATTGTAG
ACACCTTCTGGCAAACAGAAACAGGTGGCCATATGCTGACCCCTCTCCCTGGCGCCACACCCATGAAACC
TGGTTCTGCTTCTTTCCCATTCTTCGGTGTAGCGCCTGCAATCCTGAATGAGTCCGGGGAGGAGCTGGAA
GGGGAAGCTGAAGGTTATCTGGTGTTCAAGCAGCCCTGGCCAGGGATCATGCGCACAGTCTATGGGAACC
ACACACGGTTTGAGACCACCTACTTTAAGAAGTTCCCTGGCTACTATGTGACCGGAGATGGCTGCCGACG
GGATCAGGATGGCTATTACTGGATCACGGGCAGGATTGATGACATGCTCAATGTGTCTGGACATCTCCTG
AGTACAGCAGAGGTGGAATCGGCACTTGTGGAACACGAGGCTGTCGCAGAGGCAGCTGTGGTGGGCCACC
CTCATCCTGTGAAGGGCGAATGCCTCTACTGCTTTGTTACCTTGTGTGATGGCCATACCTTCAGCCCCAC
ACTCACAGAGGAACTCAAGAAGCAGATTAGAGAAAAGATTGGCCCCATTGCCACACCAGACTACATCCAG
AATGCACCTGGCTTGCCTAAAACACGCTCAGGGAAAATCATGAGGCGAGTTCTCCGGAAGATTGCTCAGA
ATGACCATGACCTGGGGGATACATCTACGGTGGCTGACCCATCTGTCATCAACCATCTCTTCAGTCACCG
CTGCCTGACCACCCAGAAGCTGTCAAACATGAGAATTGTGCCTAATGAGTGAGCTAACTTACATTAATTG
CGTTGCGCTCACTGCCCGCTTTCCAGTCGGGAAACCTGTCGTGCCAGCTGCATTAATGAATCGGCCAACG
CGCGGGGAGAGGCGGTTTGCGTATTGGGCGCCAGGGTGGTTTTTCTTTTCACCAGTGAGACGGGCAACAG
CTGATTGCCCTTCACCGCCTGGCCCTGAGAGAGTTGCAGCAAGCGGTCCACGCTGGTTTGCCCCAGCAGG
CGAAAATCCTGTTTGATGGTGGTTAACGGCGGGATATAACATGAGCTGTCTTCGGTATCGTCGTATCCCA
CTACCGAGATATCCGCACCAACGCGCAGCCCGGACTCGGTAATGGCGCGCATTGCGCCCAGCGCCATCTG
ATCGTTGGCAACCAGCATCGCAGTGGGAACGATGCCCTCATTCAGCATTTGCATGGTTTGTTGAAAACCG
GACATGGCACTCCAGTCGCCTTCCCGTTCCGCTATCGGCTGAATTTGATTGCGAGTGAGATATTTATGCC
AGCCAGCCAGACGCAGACGCGCCGAGACAGAACTTAATGGGCCCGCTAACAGCGCGATTTGCTGGTGACC
CAATGCGACCAGATGCTCCACGCCCAGTCGCGTACCGTCTTCATGGGAGAAAATAATACTGTTGATGGGT
GTCTGGTCAGAGACATCAAGAAATAACGCCGGAACATTAGTGCAGGCAGCTTCCACAGCAATGGCATCCT
GGTCATCCAGCGGATAGTTAATGATCAGCCCACTGACGCGTTGCGCGAGAAGATTGTGCACCGCCGCTTT
ACAGGCTTCGACGCCGCTTCGTTCTACCATCGACACCACCACGCTGGCACCCAGTTGATCGGCGCGAGAT
TTAATCGCCGCGACAATTTGCGACGGCGCGTGCAGGGCCAGACTGGAGGTGGCAACGCCAATCAGCAACG
ACTGTTTGCCCGCCAGTTGTTGTGCCACGCGGTTGGGAATGTAATTCAGCTCCGCCATCGCCGCTTCCAC
TTTTTCCCGCGTTTTCGCAGAAACGTGGCTGGCCTGGTTCACCACGCGGGAAACGGTCTGATAAGAGACA
CCGGCATACTCTGCGACATCGTATAACGTTACTGGTTTCACATTCACCACCCTGAATTGACTCTCTTCCG
GGCGCTATCATGCCATACCGCGAAAGGTTTTGCACCATTCGATGGTGTCGGAATTTCGGGCAGCGTTGGG
TCCTGGCCACGGGTGCGCATGATCTAGAGCTGCCTCGCGCGTTTCGGTGATGACGGTGAAAACCTCTGAC
ACATGCAGCTCCCGGAGACGGTCACAGCTTGTCTGTAAGCGGATGCCGGGAGCAGACAAGCCCGTCAGGG
CGCGTCAGCGGGTGTTGGCGGGTGTCGGGGCGCAGCCATGACCCAGTCACGTAGCGATAGCGGAGTGTAT
ACTGGCTTAACTATGCGGCATCAGAGCAGATTGTACTGAGAGTGCACCATATGCGGTGTGAAATACCGCA
CAGATGCGTAAGGAGAAAATACCGCATCAGGCGCTCTTCCGCTTCCTCGCTCACTGACTCGCTGCGCTCG
GTCGTTCGGCTGCGGCGAGCGGTATCAGCTCACTCAAAGGCGGTAATACGGTTATCCACAGAATCAGGGG
ATAACGCAGGAAAGAACATGTGAGCAAAAGGCCAGCAAAAGGCCAGGAACCGTAAAAAGGCCGCGTTGCT
GGCGTTTTTCCATAGGCTCCGCCCCCCTGACGAGCATCACAAAAATCGACGCTCAAGTCAGAGGTGGCGA
AACCCGACAGGACTATAAAGATACCAGGCGTTTCCCCCTGGAAGCTCCCTCGTGCGCTCTCCTGTTCCGA
CCCTGCCGCTTACCGGATACCTGTCCGCCTTTCTCCCTTCGGGAAGCGTGGCGCTTTCTCATAGCTCACG
CTGTAGGTATCTCAGTTCGGTGTAGGTCGTTCGCTCCAAGCTGGGCTGTGTGCACGAACCCCCCGTTCAG
CCCGACCGCTGCGCCTTATCCGGTAACTATCGTCTTGAGTCCAACCCGGTAAGACACGACTTATCGCCAC
TGGCAGCAGCCACTGGTAACAGGATTAGCAGAGCGAGGTATGTAGGCGGTGCTACAGAGTTCTTGAAGTG
GTGGCCTAACTACGGCTACACTAGAAGGACAGTATTTGGTATCTGCGCTCTGCTGAAGCCAGTTACCTTC
GGAAAAAGAGTTGGTAGCTCTTGATCCGGCAAACAAACCACCGCTGGTAGCGGTGGTTTTTTTGTTTGCA
AGCAGCAGATTACGCGCAGAAAAAAAGGATCTCAAGAAGATCCTTTGATCTTTTCTACGGGGTCTGACGC
TCAGTGGAACGAAAACTCACGTTAAGGGATTTTGGTCATGAGATTATCAAAAAGGATCTTCACCTAGATC
CTTTTAAATTAAAAATGAAGTTTTAAATCAATCTAAAGTATATATGAGTAAACTTGGTCTGACAGTTACC
AATGCTTAATCAGTGAGGCACCTATCTCAGCGATCTGTCTATTTCGTTCATCCATAGTTGCCTGACTCCC
CGTCGTGTAGATAACTACGATACGGGAGGGCTTACCATCTGGCCCCAGTGCTGCAATGATACCGCGAGAC
CCACGCTCACCGGCTCCAGATTTATCAGCAATAAACCAGCCAGCCGGAAGGGCCGAGCGCAGAAGTGGTC
CTGCAACTTTATCCGCCTCCATCCAGTCTATTAATTGTTGCCGGGAAGCTAGAGTAAGTAGTTCGCCAGT
TAATAGTTTGCGCAACGTTGTTGCCATTGCTACAGGCATCGTGGTGTCACGCTCGTCGTTTGGTATGGCT
TCATTCAGCTCCGGTTCCCAACGATCAAGGCGAGTTACATGATCCCCCATGTTGTGCAAAAAAGCGGTTA
GCTCCTTCGGTCCTCCGATCGTTGTCAGAAGTAAGTTGGCCGCAGTGTTATCACTCATGGTTATGGCAGC
ACTGCATAATTCTCTTACTGTCATGCCATCCGTAAGATGCTTTTCTGTGACTGGTGAGTACTCAACCAAG
TCATTCTGAGAATAGTGTATGCGGCGACCGAGTTGCTCTTGCCCGGCGTCAATACGGGATAATACCGCGC
CACATAGCAGAACTTTAAAAGTGCTCATCATTGGAAAACGTTCTTCGGGGCGAAAACTCTCAAGGATCTT
ACCGCTGTTGAGATCCAGTTCGATGTAACCCACTCGTGCACCCAACTGATCTTCAGCATCTTTTACTTTC
ACCAGCGTTTCTGGGTGAGCAAAAACAGGAAGGCAAAATGCCGCAAAAAAGGGAATAAGGGCGACACGGA
AATGTTGAATACTCATACTCTTCCTTTTTCAATATTATTGAAGCATTTATCAGGGTTATTGTCTCATGAG
CGGATACATATTTGAATGTATTTAGAAAAATAAACAAATAGGGGTTCCGCGCACATTTCCCCGAAAAGTG
CCACCTGACGTCTAAGAAACCATTATTATCATGACATTAACCTATAAAAATAGGCGTATCACGAGGCCCT
TTCGTCTTCACCTCGAGAAA
